Addgene plasmid #206110: cacna2d1 R241A pMT2
Purpose: expression of rat alpha2delta-1 calcium channel auxillary subunit and with R421A mutation that disrupts Gabapentin binding
Depositing lab: Annette Dolphin. Depositing organization: University College London. Publication: Functional exofacially tagged N-type calcium channels elucidate the interaction with auxiliary alpha2delta-1 subunits. Cassidy JS, Ferron L, Kadurin I, Pratt WS, Dolphin AC. Proc Natl Acad Sci U S A. 2014 Jun 17;111(24):8979-84. doi: 10.1073/pnas.1403731111. Epub 2014 Jun 2. PubMed 24889613.
Backbone
  Vector backbone: pMT2
  Backbone manufacturer: Genetics Institute Inc
  Backbone size w/o insert (bp): 5163
  Vector type: Mammalian Expression
Growth in bacteria
  Bacterial resistance: Ampicillin, 100 μg/mL
  Growth temperature: 37°C
  Growth strain: DH5alpha
  Copy number: High Copy
Gene/Insert
  Gene/Insert name: cacna2d1 (alt name: alpha2delta-1)
  Species: R. norvegicus (rat)
  Mutation: R241A
  Entrez Gene: Cacna2d1 (a.k.a. CCHLA2, Cacna2, DHSCCA)
  Promoter: Ad MLP/TPL/SV40
  Cloning method: Restriction Enzyme; 5′ cloning site unknown (unknown if destroyed)
  Sequencing primers: 5′ AGCTTGAGGTGTGGCAGGCTT; 3′ GGTCGAACCATGATGGCAGC
Resource information
  A portion of this plasmid was derived from a plasmid made by: Kevin Campbell
Terms and licenses: Academic/Nonprofit Terms; Industry Terms: Not Available to Industry
How to cite: cacna2d1 R241A pMT2 was a gift from Annette Dolphin (Addgene plasmid # 206110 ; http://n2t.net/addgene:206110 ; RRID:Addgene_206110)
