[The description below was written by a language model from this plasmid's Addgene catalogue record and pLannotate feature annotations shown in this document.]
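Description:
cacna2d1 R241A pMT2 is a mammalian expression plasmid built on the pMT2 backbone that drives expression of the rat alpha2delta-1 (Cacna2d1) auxiliary subunit of voltage-gated calcium channels. The subunit carries a point mutation intended to disrupt gabapentin binding. The record is inconsistent about the position: the plasmid name and mutation field say R241A, while the purpose statement says R421A, so the position should be checked against the sequence. In bacteria the plasmid is maintained through a high-copy ColE1/pUC-type origin and selected with ampicillin via the β-lactamase gene. Small fragments of rop, bom, lacZα and lacI are leftovers from its pBR322-type ancestry.

The catalogue gives the promoter as Ad MLP/TPL/SV40, the standard pMT2 combination of adenovirus major late promoter, tripartite leader and SV40 elements. In the 8,902 nt sequenced record, the annotated SV40 enhancer/early promoter region sits upstream of adenoviral sequence. That sequence is labelled as a polymerase fragment on the opposite strand, which probably reflects the major late promoter and leader region rather than an expressed gene. A chimeric adenovirus/immunoglobulin intron follows, and then the roughly 3.3 kb Cacna2d1 coding sequence. No epitope tag is annotated on the insert. On the circular map, a mouse DHFR coding sequence lies downstream of the insert on the same strand and ahead of the SV40 polyadenylation signal, which suggests a shared transcript. An adenovirus VA RNA gene is also present; VA RNA is generally included to enhance translation in transfected cells.

The construct is suited to transient transfection of mammalian cells, typically alongside pore-forming and other auxiliary calcium channel subunits. It allows wild-type alpha2delta-1 to be compared with a gabapentin-insensitive form in studies of channel trafficking and function.
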