Features (pLannotate 1.2.2; 17 found; start..end, strand, type, name):
     93..656     +  CDS            DHFR: mouse dihydrofolate reductase; Mus musculus Dhfr
    737..820     +  CDS            large T antigen (fragment): large T antigen from SV40 (simian virus 40)
    843..977     +  polyA_signal   SV40 poly(A) signal: SV40 polyadenylation signal
    985..1335    -  CDS            PTP (fragment): TERM_ADE02 - Experimental evidence at protein level: Swiss-Prot protein existence level 1. Protein covalently bound to the viral DNA that acts as a primer for viral genomic replication by DNA strand displacement. Assembles on the viral origin of replication in an initiation complex with viral polymerase, DBP, host NFIA and host POU2F1/OCT1. During initiation, the polymerase covalently couples the first dCTP with Ser- 580 of pTP. The terminal protein stimulates the template activity over 20 fold compared to protein-free templates. Neo-synthesized viral genomes are linked to two preterminal prot
   1366..1522    +  ncRNA          VA: Accession: RF00102 - VA RNA
   1585..1638    -  CDS            lacI (fragment): lac repressor; lacI; The lac repressor binds to the lac operator to inhibit transcription in E. coli. This inhibition can be relieved by adding lactose or isopropyl-β-D-thiogalactopyranoside (IPTG).
   1821..2409    -  rep_origin     ori: high-copy-number ColE1/pMB1/pBR322/pUC origin of replication
   2580..3440    -  CDS            AmpR: β-lactamase; bla; confers resistance to ampicillin, carbenicillin, and related antibiotics
   3441..3545    -  promoter       AmpR promoter: bla
   3640..3675    +  CDS            rop (fragment): Rop protein, which maintains plasmids at low copy number; rop
   3777..3876    +  misc_feature   bom (fragment): basis of mobility region from pBR322
   3882..4036    -  CDS            lacZα (fragment): LacZα fragment of β-galactosidase; lacZ fragment
   4045..4374    -  promoter       SV40 promoter: SV40 enhancer and early promoter
   4395..4826    -  CDS            POL (fragment): DPOL_ADE05 - Experimental evidence at protein level: Swiss-Prot protein existence level 1. Eukaryotic-type DNA polymerase involved in viral genomic replication. DNA synthesis is protein primed, and acts in a strand displacement replication. Assembles in complex with viral pTP, DBP, host NFIA and host POU2F1/OCT1 on viral origin of replication. The polymerase covalently transfers dCMP onto pTP, thereby initiating complementary strand synthesis. From Human adenovirus C serotype 5 (HAdV-5) (Human adenovirus 5).
   4843..5072    +  intron         chimeric intron: chimera between introns from adenovirus and immunoglobulin heavy chain genes
   5182..8454    +  CDS            Cacna2d1: CA2D1_RAT - Also known as Cacnl2a, Cchl2a. Experimental evidence at protein level: Swiss-Prot protein existence level 1. The alpha-2/delta subunit of voltage-dependent calcium channels regulates calcium current density and activation/inactivation kinetics of the calcium channel. Plays an important role in excitation- contraction coupling (By similarity). From Rattus norvegicus (Rat).
   8834..8863    -  misc_feature   MCS (fragment): pBluescript multiple cloning site
>Addgene plasmid #206110 | cacna2d1 R241A pMT2 | addgene full sequence | sequence record 415909 | Addgene NGS Result
GGGGGGGGGGACAGCTCAGGGCTGCGATTTCGCGCCAAACTTGACGGCAATCCTAGCGTGAAGGCTGGTA
GGATTTTATCCCCGCTGCCATCATGGTTCGACCATTGAACTGCATCGTCGCCGTGTCCCAAAATATGGGG
ATTGGCAAGAACGGAGACCTACCCTGGCCTCCGCTCAGGAACGAGTTCAAGTACTTCCAAAGAATGACCA
CAACCTCTTCAGTGGAAGGTAAACAGAATCTGGTGATTATGGGTAGGAAAACCTGGTTCTCCATTCCTGA
GAAGAATCGACCTTTAAAGGACAGAATTAATATAGTTCTCAGTAGAGAACTCAAAGAACCACCACGAGGA
GCTCATTTTCTTGCCAAAAGTTTGGATGATGCCTTAAGACTTATTGAACAACCGGAATTGGCAAGTAAAG
TAGACATGGTTTGGATAGTCGGAGGCAGTTCTGTTTACCAGGAAGCCATGAATCAACCAGGCCACCTCAG
ACTCTTTGTGACAAGGATCATGCAGGAATTTGAAAGTGACACGTTTTTCCCAGAAATTGATTTGGGGAAA
TATAAACTTCTCCCAGAATACCCAGGCGTCCTCTCTGAGGTCCAGGAGGAAAAAGGCATCAAGTATAAGT
TTGAAGTCTACGAGAAGAAAGACTAACAGGAAGATGCTTTCAAGTTCTCTGCTCCCCTCCTAAAGCTATG
CATTTTTATAAGACCATGGGACTTTTGCTGGCTTTAGATCATAATCAGCCATACCACATTTGTAGAGGTT
TTACTTGCTTTAAAAAACCTCCCACACCTCCCCCTGAACCTGAAACATAAAATGAATGCAATTGTTGTTG
TTAACTTGTTTATTGCAGCTTATAATGGTTACAAATAAAGCAATAGCATCACAAATTTCACAAATAAAGC
ATTTTTTTCACTGCATTCTAGTTGTGGTTTGTCCAAACTCATCAATGTATCTTATCATGTCTGGATCCCC
GGCCAACGGTCTGGTGACCCGGCTGCGAGAGCTCGGTGTACCTGAGACGCGAGTAAGCCCTTGAGTCAAA
GACGTAGTCGTTGCAAGTCCGCACCAGGTACTGATATCCCACCAAAAAGTGCGGCGGCGGCTGGCGGTAG
AGGGGCCAGCGTAGGGTGGCCGGGGCTCCGGGGGCGAGGTCTTCCAACATAAGGCGATGATATCCGTAGA
TGTACCTGGACATCCAGGTGATGCCGGCGGCGGTGGTGGAGGCGCGCGGAAAGTCGCGGACGCGGTTCCA
GATGTTGCGCAGCGGCAAAAAGTGCTCCATGGTCGGGACGCTCTGGCCGGTGAGGCGTGCGCAGTCGTTG
ACGCTCTAGACCGTGCAAAAGGAGAGCCTGTAAGCGGGCACTCTTCCGTGGTCTGGTGGATAAATTCGCA
AGGGTATCATGGCGGACGACCGGGGTTCGAACCCCGGATCCGGCCGTCCGCCGTGATCCATGCGGTTACC
GCCCGCGTGTCGAACCCAGGTGTGCGACGTCAGACAACGGGGGAGCGCTCCTTTTGGCTTCCTTCCAGGC
GCGGCGGCTGCTGCGCTAGCTTTTTTGGCGAGCTCGAATTAATTCTGCATTAATGAATCGGCCAACGCGC
GGGGAGAGGCGGTTTGCGTATTGGGCGCTCTTCCGCTTCCTCGCTCACTGACTCGCTGCGCTCGGTCGTT
CGGCTGCGGCGAGCGGTATCAGCTCACTCAAAGGCGGTAATACGGTTATCCACAGAATCAGGGGATAACG
CAGGAAAGAACATGTGAGCAAAAGGCCAGCAAAAGGCCAGGAACCGTAAAAAGGCCGCGTTGCTGGCGTT
TTTCCATAGGCTCCGCCCCCCTGACGAGCATCACAAAAATCGACGCTCAAGTCAGAGGTGGCGAAACCCG
ACAGGACTATAAAGATACCAGGCGTTTCCCCCTGGAAGCTCCCTCGTGCGCTCTCCTGTTCCGACCCTGC
CGCTTACCGGATACCTGTCCGCCTTTCTCCCTTCGGGAAGCGTGGCGCTTTCTCATAGCTCACGCTGTAG
GTATCTCAGTTCGGTGTAGGTCGTTCGCTCCAAGCTGGGCTGTGTGCACGAACCCCCCGTTCAGCCCGAC
CGCTGCGCCTTATCCGGTAACTATCGTCTTGAGTCCAACCCGGTAAGACACGACTTATCGCCACTGGCAG
CAGCCACTGGTAACAGGATTAGCAGAGCGAGGTATGTAGGCGGTGCTACAGAGTTCTTGAAGTGGTGGCC
TAACTACGGCTACACTAGAAGAACAGTATTTGGTATCTGCGCTCTGCTGAAGCCAGTTACCTTCGGAAAA
AGAGTTGGTAGCTCTTGATCCGGCAAACAAACCACCGCTGGTAGCGGTGGTTTTTTTGTTTGCAAGCAGC
AGATTACGCGCAGAAAAAAAGGATCTCAAGAAGATCCTTTGATCTTTTCTACGGGGTCTGACGCTCAGTG
GAACGAAAACTCACGTTAAGGGATTTTGGTCATGAGATTATCAAAAAGGATCTTCACCTAGATCCTTTTA
AATTAAAAATGAAGTTTTAAATCAATCTAAAGTATATATGAGTAAACTTGGTCTGACAGTTACCAATGCT
TAATCAGTGAGGCACCTATCTCAGCGATCTGTCTATTTCGTTCATCCATAGTTGCCTGACTCCCCGTCGT
GTAGATAACTACGATACGGGAGGGCTTACCATCTGGCCCCAGTGCTGCAATGATACCGCGAGACCCACGC
TCACCGGCTCCAGATTTATCAGCAATAAACCAGCCAGCCGGAAGGGCCGAGCGCAGAAGTGGTCCTGCAA
CTTTATCCGCCTCCATCCAGTCTATTAATTGTTGCCGGGAAGCTAGAGTAAGTAGTTCGCCAGTTAATAG
TTTGCGCAACGTTGTTGCCATTGCTACAGGCATCGTGGTGTCACGCTCGTCGTTTGGTATGGCTTCATTC
AGCTCCGGTTCCCAACGATCAAGGCGAGTTACATGATCCCCCATGTTGTGCAAAAAAGCGGTTAGCTCCT
TCGGTCCTCCGATCGTTGTCAGAAGTAAGTTGGCCGCAGTGTTATCACTCATGGTTATGGCAGCACTGCA
TAATTCTCTTACTGTCATGCCATCCGTAAGATGCTTTTCTGTGACTGGTGAGTACTCAACCAAGTCATTC
TGAGAATAGTGTATGCGGCGACCGAGTTGCTCTTGCCCGGCGTCAATACGGGATAATACCGCGCCACATA
GCAGAACTTTAAAAGTGCTCATCATTGGAAAACGTTCTTCGGGGCGAAAACTCTCAAGGATCTTACCGCT
GTTGAGATCCAGTTCGATGTAACCCACTCGTGCACCCAACTGATCTTCAGCATCTTTTACTTTCACCAGC
GTTTCTGGGTGAGCAAAAACAGGAAGGCAAAATGCCGCAAAAAAGGGAATAAGGGCGACACGGAAATGTT
GAATACTCATACTCTTCCTTTTTCAATATTATTGAAGCATTTATCAGGGTTATTGTCTCATGAGCGGATA
CATATTTGAATGTATTTAGAAAAATAAACAAATAGGGGTTCCGCGCACATTTCCCCGAAAAGTGCCACCT
GACGTCTAAGAAACCATTATTATCATGACATTAACCTATAAAAATAGGCGTATCACGAGGCCCTTTCGTC
TCGCGCGTTTCGGTGATGACGGTGAAAACCTCTGACACATGCAGCTCCCGGAGACGGTCACAGCTTGTCT
GTAAGCGGATGCCGGGAGCAGACAAGCCCGTCAGGGCGCGTCAGCGGGTGTTGGCGGGTGTCGGGGCTGG
CTTAACTATGCGGCATCAGAGCAGATTGTACTGAGAGTGCACCATATGCGGTGTGAAATACCGCACAGAT
GCGTAAGGAGAAAATACCGCATCAGGCGCCATTCGCCATTCAGGCTGCGCAACTGTTGGGAAGGGCGATC
GGTGCGGGCCTCTTCGCTATTACGCCAGCTGGCGAAAGGGGGATGTGCTGCAAGGCGATTAAGTTGGGTA
ACGCCAGGGTTTTCCCAGTCACGACGTTGTAAAACGACGGCCAGTGCCAAGCTTTTTGCAAAAGCCTAGG
CCTCCAAAAAAGCCTCCTCACTACTTCTGGAATAGCTCAGAGGCCGAGGCGGCCTCGGCCTCTGCATAAA
TAAAAAAAATTAGTCAGCCATGGGGCGGAGAATGGGCGGAACTGGGCGGAGTTAGGGGCGGGATGGGCGG
AGTTAGGGGCGGGACTATGGTTGCTGACTAATTGAGATGCATGCTTTGCATACTTCTGCCTGCTGGGGAG
CCTGGGGACTTTCCACACCTGGTTGCTGACTAATTGAGATGCATGCTTTGCATACTTCTGCCTGCTGGGG
AGCCTGGGGACTTTCCACACCCTAACTGACACACATTCCACAGGATCCGGTCGCGCGAATTTCGAGCGGT
GTTCCGCGGTCCTCCTCGTATAGAAACTCGGACCACTCTGAGACGAAGGCTCGCGTCCAGGCCAGCACGA
AGGAGGCTAAGTGGGAGGGGTAGCGGTCGTTGTCCACTAGGGGGTCCACTCGCTCCAGGGTGTGAAGACA
CATGTCGCCCTCTTCGGCATCAAGGAAGGTGATTGGTTTATAGGTGTAGGCCACGTGACCGGGTGTTCCT
GAAGGGGGGCTATAAAAGGGGGTGGGGGCGCGTTCGTCCTCACTCTCTTCCGCATCGCTGTCTGCGAGGG
CCAGCTGTTGGGCTCGCGGTTGAGGACAAACTCTTCGCGGTCTTTCCAGTACTCTTGGATCGGAAACCCG
TCGGCCTCCGAACGGTACTCCGCCACCGAGGGACCTGAGCGAGTCCGCATCGACCGGATCGGAAAACCTC
TCGACTGTTGGGGTGAGTACTCCCTCTCAAAAGCGGGCATGACTTCTGCGCTAAGATTGTCAGTTTCCAA
AAACGAGGAGGATTTGATATTCACCTGGCCCGCGGTGATGCCTTTGAGGGTGGCCGCGTCCATCTGGTCA
GAAAAGACAATCTTTTTGTTGTCAAGCTTGAGGTGTGGCAGGCTTGAGATCTGGCCATACACTTGAGTGA
CAATGACATCCACTTTGCCTTTCTCTCCACAGGTGTCCACTCCCAGGTCCAACTGCAGGCGAGCCTGAAT
TCCTCGAGGGTACCGAGCTCGGATCCACTAGTAACGGCCGCCAGTGTGCTGGAATTCTGCAGATCGCGAA
GATGGCTGCTGGCTGCCTGCTGGCCTTGACTCTGACACTTTTCCAATCTTGGCTGATCGGCCCCTCGAGC
GAGGAGCCCTTCCCTTCGCCCGTCACTATCAAGTCATGGGTGGATAAAATGCAGGAAGACCTTGTCACAC
TGGCAAAGACAGCAAGTGGAGTGACTCAGCTTGCTGACATTTATGAAAAATACCAAGATTTGTATACTGT
GGAGCCAAATAATGCACGCCAACTGGTTGAAATTGCAGCTAGAGACATTGAGAAACTTCTGAGCAACAGA
TCTAAAGCCCTGGTGCGCCTGGCTATGGAAGCAGAGAAAGTCCAAGCCGCCCACCAATGGAGGGAAGATT
TTGCAAGCAACGAAGTTGTCTACTACAACGCTAAAGACGATCTTGATCCTGAAAGAAATGAGAGTGAGTC
AGGCAGCCAACGGATTAAACCTGTTTTCATCGAAGACGCTAATTTTGGACGCCAGATATCCTATCAACAT
GCAGCGGTCCATATTCCCACGGACATCTATGAGGGCTCAACCATAGTGTTAAACGAACTCAACTGGACAA
GTGCCTTAGATGAAGTTTTCAAAAGAAATCGAGATGAAGACCCTACATTGCTGTGGCAAGTGTTTGGCAG
CGCCACCGGCCTGGCCCGATATTATCCAGCTTCTCCGTGGGTGGATAACAGCAGAACTCCAAACAAGATC
GATCTCTACGATGTACGCAGAGCACCATGGTACATCCAGGGAGCTGCATCCCCCAAAGACATGCTCATTC
TGGTGGACGTGAGTGGAAGTGTGAGCGGATTGACTCTGAAACTCATCCGGACATCTGTCTCTGAGATGTT
AGAAACCCTTTCCGATGATGATTTCGTGAATGTAGCTTCATTTAACAGCAATGCTCAGGATGTGAGTTGT
TTCCAGCACCTGGTTCAAGCGAATGTAAGGAACAAGAAGGTGCTGAAGGATGCGGTGAATAACATCACAG
CAAAGGGGATAACAGATTACAAGAAAGGCTTTAGCTTCGCGTTTGAACAGCTACTTAATTATAATGTTTC
CAGAGCCAATTGTAATAAGATCATCATGTTATTCACGGATGGAGGAGAAGAGAGAGCCCAGGAGATATTT
GCCAAGTACAATAAAGACAAAAAAGTCCGCGTGTTTACATTTTCTGTTGGTCAACATAATTATGACAGAG
GACCTATTCAGTGGATGGCTTGTGAAAACAAAGGTTATTATTATGAGATTCCCTCTATTGGTGCAATAAG
AATCAATACTCAGGAATATCTAGATGTTCTGGGAAGACCAATGGTTTTAGCCGGGGACAAAGCAAAGCAA
GTCCAGTGGACAAATGTGTATTTGGATGCTCTGGAGCTGGGACTTGTCATTACTGGAACTCTACCGGTCT
TCAACGTCACTGGCCAGTCTGAAAATAAGACTAACTTGAAGAACCAGTTGATTCTTGGTGTGATGGGCGT
TGATGTGTCTCTGGAAGATATTAAGAGATTGACACCACGTTTTACACTGTGCCCCAACGGTTACTATTTT
GCAATCGATCCTAATGGTTATGTCTTACTGCATCCAAATCTTCAGCCAAAGAACCCCAAATCTCAGGAGC
CGGTCACACTGGATTTTCTCGATGCTGAGTTAGAGAATGATATTAAAGTGGAGATTCGAAATAAAATGAT
AGACGGAGAAAGTGGAGAAAAAACATTCAGAACTCTGGTCAAATCTCAAGATGAGAGATATATTGACAAA
GGAAATCGAACATACACATGGACACCTGTCAATGGCACAGATTACAGTTTGGCCTTGGTATTGCCAACCT
ACAGTTTTTACTATATAAAAGCCAAAATAGAAGAGACAATAACTCAGGCCAGATCAAAAAAGGGGAAAAT
GAAGGATTCAGAAACCCTGAAGCCAGACAATTTTGAAGAATCTGGCTACACTTTCATAGCACCAAGGGAA
TACTGCAATGACCTGAAACCTTCAGATAATAACACTGAATTTCTTTTAAATTTCAATGAATTTATTGATA
GGAAAACTCCAAACAACCCTTCCTGTAATACAGATTTGATTAATAGAATCTTGCTGGATGCGGGTTTTAC
AAATGAACTTGTCCAAAATTATTGGAGTAAACAGAAAAATATCAAAGGAGTGAAGGCACGCTTTGTGGTG
ACTGATGGCGGAATTACAAGAGTTTACCCCAAAGAGGCTGGAGAAAACTGGCAAGAGAACCCAGAGACGT
ATGAGGACAGCTTCTACAAACGGAGCCTAGATAACGATAACTACGTTTTCACTGCGCCCTACTTCAACAA
AAGTGGACCTGGTGCCTATGAATCTGGAATTATGGTAAGCAAAGCTGTAGAACTGTACATCCAAGGAAAA
CTTCTTAAGCCTGCAGTTGTGGGAATTAAAATTGACGTAAACTCCTGGATAGAAAATTTTACCAAAACTT
CAATCAGGGATCCGTGTGCTGGTCCAGTTTGTGACTGCAAAAGAAACAGTGATGTAATGGACTGTGTCAT
TCTAGATGATGGTGGATTTCTTCTGATGGCCAATCATGATGATTACACTAATCAGATTGGACGTTTTTTT
GGAGAGATTGACCCGAGCATGATGAGACACCTGGTTAATATATCACTTTATGCATTCAATAAATCATATG
ACTATCAGTCTGTGTGTGATCCAGGGGCAGCACCAAAGCAAGGAGCAGGACATCGCTCAGCCTATGTGCC
ATCAATTACAGACATACTCCAGATTGGCTGGTGGGCCACTGCTGCCGCCTGGTCTATTCTCCAGCAGCTA
CTCTTGAGTTTGACATTTCCACGGCTCCTTGAGGCAGTTGAAATGGAAGAGGATGACTTCACAGCTTCCC
TGTCTAAGCAGAGCTGCATCACAGAACAAACTCAGTACTTCTTCAAGAACGATACTAAATCATTCAGTGG
TTTACTGGACTGTGGAAACTGTTCCAGGATCTTTCATGTTGAGAAGCTTATGAACACCAACCTAGTGTTC
ATAATGGTGGAGAGCAAGGGAACATGTCCGTGTGACACGCGGCTGCTCATGCAAGCAGAACAGACTTCTG
ATGGTCCAGATCCTTGCGACATGGTTAAGCAGCCCAGATACCGAAAAGGACCTGATGTCTGCTTTGATAA
CAATGTGCTGGAGGATTATACCGACTGTGGTGGTGTTTCTGGATTAAACCCTTCCTTATGGTCTATCTTT
GGACTCCAATTTATACTCCTTTGGCTGGTATCTGGCAGCAGACACTATCTATGGTGACCCTCTAAACCCA
TGATCTGCAACTTAATTCCATGCCCTGCCAAAACATGAGCCCTCAGTTACATTAAAATAGAGCCCGTTGA
AGAAGCTCCACAGAACCTTAGCTGGGCCTCTACCCTGATGTAACTGTGAGGCTTAGATTCCTGACCATCG
CTGGCTGCATGTCAGGGTGTTGGAAACTGAAACTCGTGTGAACATGCTGCATCATCTGTGTCCAACATCA
AAGCAAAGCTCTACTCATTCTCTGTGGGAGGTTTGGGAGTTCGCTGTTGCACTGTTGGAGATTACGTGGA
AAAGGCTCCCCCACGCAGGCCTTATGAAAAGAAGCAGTCTTGACTTTGACCTAGCATTTCAACCTGCTGC
AGTTTTACCAAGCCGAATTCCTGCAGCCCGGGGGATCCACTAGATCCATCACACTGGCGGCCGCGTCGAC
GAATTCCGGGGG
